Addgene plasmid #116612: pHAGE-PTCH1-G1212D
Purpose: Lentiviral expression of PTCH1 G1212D
Depositing lab: Gordon Mills & Kenneth Scott. Depositing organization: Baylor College of Medicine. Publication: Systematic Functional Annotation of Somatic Mutations in Cancer. Ng PK, Li J, Jeong KJ, Shao S, Chen H, Tsang YH, Sengupta S, Wang Z, Bhavana VH, Tran R, Soewito S, Minussi DC, Moreno D, Kong K, Dogruluk T, Lu H, Gao J, Tokheim C, Zhou DC, Johnson AM, Zeng J, Ip CKM, Ju Z, Wester M, Yu S, Li Y, Vellano CP, Schultz N, Karchin R, Ding L, Lu Y, Cheung LWT, Chen K, Shaw KR, Meric-Bernstam F, Scott KL, Yi S, Sahni N, Liang H, Mills GB. Cancer Cell. 2018 Mar 12;33(3):450-462.e10. doi: 10.1016/j.ccell.2018.01.021. PubMed 29533785.
Backbone
  Vector backbone: pHAGE
  Vector type: Lentiviral
Growth in bacteria
  Bacterial resistance: Ampicillin, 100 μg/mL
  Growth temperature: 37°C
  Growth strain: Stbl3
  Copy number: High Copy
Gene/Insert
  Gene/Insert name: PTCH1
  Species: H. sapiens (human)
  Mutation: G1212D
  Entrez Gene: PTCH1 (a.k.a. BCNS, BCNS1, NBCCS, PTC, PTC1, PTCH)
  Cloning method: Gateway Cloning
Terms and licenses: Academic/Nonprofit Terms; Industry Terms: Not Available to Industry
How to cite: pHAGE-PTCH1-G1212D was a gift from Gordon Mills & Kenneth Scott (Addgene plasmid # 116612 ; http://n2t.net/addgene:116612 ; RRID:Addgene_116612)
