[The description below was written by a language model from this plasmid's Addgene catalogue record and pLannotate feature annotations shown in this document.]
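Description:
pHAGE-PTCH1-G1212D is a lentiviral expression plasmid built on the HIV-1-derived pHAGE backbone and carrying human PTCH1 with the G1212D point mutation. In bacteria it is maintained through a high-copy ColE1/pUC-type origin and selected with ampicillin via the β-lactamase gene. The viral portion runs from a truncated 5' LTR to a self-inactivating ΔU3 3' LTR. It includes the Ψ packaging signal with an adjoining gag fragment, the Rev response element for Rev-dependent nuclear export of the genomic RNA, and the cPPT/CTS. The annotated viral coding sequences are only fragments of gag, rev and nef, so packaging functions would have to be supplied in trans to make particles.

The payload sits between the LTRs. The constitutive human EF-1α promoter drives the PTCH1 open reading frame, which is flanked by attB1 and attB2 sites left by Gateway recombination. Downstream lie short T3 and T7 promoter sequences, an attB4 fragment and a V5 epitope tag. The V5 tag is separated from the end of the annotated PTCH1 coding sequence by this intervening region, and the record does not state whether it is fused in frame to the protein. An EMCV IRES then allows translation of puromycin N-acetyltransferase from the same transcript, so transduced cells can be selected with puromycin, and a WPRE enhances transcript expression.

PTCH1 encodes the hedgehog ligand receptor that acts with Smoothened and is thought to function as a tumour suppressor. The construct comes from a study on systematic functional annotation of somatic cancer mutations and serves for stable lentiviral expression of this variant in mammalian cells.
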