Features (pLannotate 1.2.2; 30 found; start..end, strand, type, name):
    377..634     +  LTR            5' LTR (truncated): truncated 5' long terminal repeat (LTR) from HIV-1
    681..806     +  misc_feature   HIV-1 Ψ: packaging signal of human immunodeficiency virus type 1
    790..1128    +  CDS            HIV-1 gag (fragment): gag protein from human immunodeficiency virus 1; gag
   1303..1536    +  misc_feature   RRE: The Rev response element (RRE) of HIV-1 allows for Rev-dependent mRNA export from the nucleus to the cytoplasm.
   1913..2013    +  CDS            Rev (fragment): human immunodeficiency virus 1 (HIV-1) Rev protein; rev; enhances nuclear export of unspliced and incompletely spliced viral mRNAs
   2058..2175    +  misc_feature   cPPT/CTS: central polypurine tract and central termination sequence of HIV-1
   2223..3401    +  promoter       EF-1α promoter: strong constitutive promoter for human elongation factor EF-1α
   3422..3442    +  protein_bind   attB1: mutant version of attB; core recombination site for the Gateway® BP reaction BP Clonase™
   3463..7803    +  CDS            PTCH1 (sequence partly withheld): PTC1_HUMAN - Also known as PTCH. Experimental evidence at protein level: Swiss-Prot protein existence level 1. Acts as a receptor for sonic hedgehog (SHH), indian hedgehog (IHH) and desert hedgehog (DHH). Associates with the smoothened protein (SMO) to transduce the hedgehog's proteins signal. Seems to have a tumor suppressor function, as inactivation of this protein is probably a necessary, if not sufficient step for tumorigenesis. From Homo sapiens (Human).
   7820..7840    -  protein_bind   attB2: mutant version of attB; core recombination site for the Gateway® BP reaction BP Clonase™
   7849..7867    +  promoter       T3 promoter: promoter for bacteriophage T3 RNA polymerase
   7893..7911    -  promoter       T7 promoter: promoter for bacteriophage T7 RNA polymerase
   7917..7935    -  protein_bind   attB4 (fragment): mutant version of attB; core recombination site for the Gateway® BP reaction BP Clonase™
   7991..8032    +  CDS            V5 tag: epitope tag from simian virus 5
   8158..8620    +  misc_feature   IRES: internal ribosome entry site (IRES) of the encephalomyocarditis virus (EMCV)
   8634..9231    +  CDS            PuroR (fragment): puromycin N-acetyltransferase; pac from Streptomyces; confers resistance to puromycin
   9247..9835    +  misc_feature   WPRE: woodchuck hepatitis virus posttranscriptional regulatory element
   9843..9908    +  CDS            nef (fragment): NEF_HV1Z2 - Experimental evidence at protein level: Swiss-Prot protein existence level 1. Extracellular Nef protein targets CD4(+) T-lymphocytes for apoptosis by interacting with CXCR4 surface receptors. From Human immunodeficiency virus type 1 group M subtype D (isolate Z2/CDC-Z34) (HIV-1).
   9910..10143   +  LTR            3' LTR (ΔU3): self-inactivating 3' long terminal repeat (LTR) from HIV-1
  10348..10452   +  promoter       AmpR promoter: bla
  10453..11313   +  CDS            AmpR: β-lactamase; bla; confers resistance to ampicillin, carbenicillin, and related antibiotics
  11484..12072   +  rep_origin     ori: high-copy-number ColE1/pMB1/pBR322/pUC origin of replication
  12255..12309   +  CDS            lacI (fragment): lac repressor; lacI; The lac repressor binds to the lac operator to inhibit transcription in E. coli. This inhibition can be relieved by adding lactose or isopropyl-β-D-thiogalactopyranoside (IPTG).
  12315..12408   +  rep_origin     SV40 ori (fragment): SV40 origin of replication
  12433..12470   +  CDS            lacI (fragment): lac repressor; lacI; The lac repressor binds to the lac operator to inhibit transcription in E. coli. This inhibition can be relieved by adding lactose or isopropyl-β-D-thiogalactopyranoside (IPTG).
  12483..12504   +  protein_bind   CAP binding site: CAP binding activates transcription in the presence of cAMP. E. coli catabolite activator protein
  12519..12549   +  promoter       lac promoter: promoter for the E. coli lac operon
  12553..12575   +  protein_bind   lac operator (fragment): The lac repressor binds to the lac operator to inhibit transcription in E. coli. This inhibition can be relieved by adding lactose or isopropyl-β-D-thiogalactopyranoside (IPTG). lac repressor encoded by lacI
  12607..12690   +  polyA_signal   SV40 poly(A) signal (fragment): SV40 polyadenylation signal
  12857..329     +  CDS            nef (fragment) (across the origin): NEF_HV1BR - Experimental evidence at protein level: Swiss-Prot protein existence level 1. Extracellular Nef protein targets CD4(+) T-lymphocytes for apoptosis by interacting with CXCR4 surface receptors (PubMed:14990729). From Human immunodeficiency virus type 1 group M subtype B (isolate BRU/LAI) (HIV-1).
>Addgene plasmid #116612 | pHAGE-PTCH1-G1212D | addgene full sequence | sequence record 250708 | Addgene NGS Result
TGGAAGGGCTAATTCACTCCCAAAGAAGACAAGATATCCTTGATCTGTGGATCTACCACACACAAGGCTA
CTTCCCTGATTAGCAGAACTACACACCAGGGCCAGGGGTCAGATATCCACTGACCTTTGGATGGTGCTAC
AAGCTAGTACCAGTTGAGCCAGATAAGGTAGAAGAGGCCAATAAAGGAGAGAACACCAGCTTGTTACACC
CTGTGAGCCTGCATGGGATGGATGACCCGGAGAGAGAAGTGTTAGAGTGGAGGTTTGACAGCCGCCTAGC
ATTTCATCACGTGGCCCGAGAGCTGCATCCGGAGTACTTCAAGAACTGCTGATATCGAGCTTGCTACAAG
GGACTTTCCGCTGGGGACTTTCCAGGGAGGCGTGGCCTGGGCGGGACTGGGGAGTGGCGAGCCCTCAGAT
CCTGCATATAAGCAGCTGCTTTTTGCCTGTACTGGGTCTCTCTGGTTAGACCAGATCTGAGCCTGGGAGC
TCTCTGGCTAACTAGGGAACCCACTGCTTAAGCCTCAATAAAGCTTGCCTTGAGTGCTTCAAGTAGTGTG
TGCCCGTCTGTTGTGTGACTCTGGTAACTAGAGATCCCTCAGACCCTTTTAGTCAGTGTGGAAAATCTCT
AGCAGTGGCGCCCGAACAGGGACTTGAAAGCGAAAGGGAAACCAGAGGAGCTCTCTCGACGCAGGACTCG
GCTTGCTGAAGCGCGCACGGCAAGAGGCGAGGGGCGGCGACTGGTGAGTACGCCAAAAATTTTGACTAGC
GGAGGCTAGAAGGAGAGAGATGGGTGCGAGAGCGTCAGTATTAAGCGGGGGAGAATTAGATCGCGATGGG
AAAAAATTCGGTTAAGGCCAGGGGGAAAGAAAAAATATAAATTAAAACATATAGTATGGGCAAGCAGGGA
GCTAGAACGATTCGCAGTTAATCCTGGCCTGTTAGAAACATCAGAAGGCTGTAGACAAATACTGGGACAG
CTACAACCATCCCTTCAGACAGGATCAGAAGAACTTAGATCATTATATAATACAGTAGCAACCCTCTATT
GTGTGCATCAAAGGATAGAGATAAAAGACACCAAGGAAGCTTTAGACAAGATAGAGGAAGAGCAAAACAA
AAGTAAGACCACCGCACAGCAAGCGGCCGGCCGCTGATCTTCAGACCTGGAGGAGGAGATATGAGGGACA
ATTGGAGAAGTGAATTATATAAATATAAAGTAGTAAAAATTGAACCATTAGGAGTAGCACCCACCAAGGC
AAAGAGAAGAGTGGTGCAGAGAGAAAAAAGAGCAGTGGGAATAGGAGCTTTGTTCCTTGGGTTCTTGGGA
GCAGCAGGAAGCACTATGGGCGCAGCGTCAATGACGCTGACGGTACAGGCCAGACAATTATTGTCTGGTA
TAGTGCAGCAGCAGAACAATTTGCTGAGGGCTATTGAGGCGCAACAGCATCTGTTGCAACTCACAGTCTG
GGGCATCAAGCAGCTCCAGGCAAGAATCCTGGCTGTGGAAAGATACCTAAAGGATCAACAGCTCCTGGGG
ATTTGGGGTTGCTCTGGAAAACTCATTTGCACCACTGCTGTGCCTTGGAATGCTAGTTGGAGTAATAAAT
CTCTGGAACAGATTTGGAATCACACGACCTGGATGGAGTGGGACAGAGAAATTAACAATTACACAAGCTT
AATACACTCCTTAATTGAAGAATCGCAAAACCAGCAAGAAAAGAATGAACAAGAATTATTGGAATTAGAT
AAATGGGCAAGTTTGTGGAATTGGTTTAACATAACAAATTGGCTGTGGTATATAAAATTATTCATAATGA
TAGTAGGAGGCTTGGTAGGTTTAAGAATAGTTTTTGCTGTACTTTCTATAGTGAATAGAGTTAGGCAGGG
ATATTCACCATTATCGTTTCAGACCCACCTCCCAACCCCGAGGGGACCCGACAGGCCCGAAGGAATAGAA
GAAGAAGGTGGAGAGAGAGACAGAGACAGATCCATTCGATTAGTGAACGGATCTCGACGGTATCGCCGAA
TTCACAAATGGCAGTATTCATCCACAATTTTAAAAGAAAAGGGGGGATTGGGGGGTACAGTGCAGGGGAA
AGAATAGTAGACATAATAGCAACAGACATACAAACTAAAGAATTACAAAAACAAATTACAAAAATTCAAA
ATTTTCGGGTTTATTACAGGGACAGCAGAGATCCAGTTTGGACTAGTCGTGAGGCTCCGGTGCCCGTCAG
TGGGCAGAGCGCACATCGCCCACAGTCCCCGAGAAGTTGGGGGGAGGGGTCGGCAATTGAACCGGTGCCT
AGAGAAGGTGGCGCGGGGTAAACTGGGAAAGTGATGTCGTGTACTGGCTCCGCCTTTTTCCCGAGGGTGG
GGGAGAACCGTATATAAGTGCAGTAGTCGCCGTGAACGTTCTTTTTCGCAACGGGTTTGCCGCCAGAACA
CAGGTAAGTGCCGTGTGTGGTTCCCGCGGGCCTGGCCTCTTTACGGGTTATGGCCCTTGCGTGCCTTGAA
TTACTTCCACCTGGCTGCAGTACGTGATTCTTGATCCCGAGCTTCGGGTTGGAAGTGGGTGGGAGAGTTC
GAGGCCTTGCGCTTAAGGAGCCCCTTCGCCTCGTGCTTGAGTTGAGGCCTGGCCTGGGCGCTGGGGCCGC
CGCGTGCGAATCTGGTGGCACCTTCGCGCCTGTCTCGCTGCTTTCGATAAGTCTCTAGCCATTTAAAATT
TTTGATGACCTGCTGCGACGCTTTTTTTCTGGCAAGATAGTCTTGTAAATGCGGGCCAAGATCTGCACAC
TGGTATTTCGGTTTTTGGGGCCGCGGGCGGCGACGGGGCCCGTGCGTCCCAGCGCACATGTTCGGCGAGG
CGGGGCCTGCGAGCGCGGCCACCGAGAATCGGACGGGGGTAGTCTCAAGCTGGCCGGCCTGCTCTGGTGC
CTGGCCTCGCGCCGCCGTGTATCGCCCCGCCCTGGGCGGCAAGGCTGGCCCGGTCGGCACCAGTTGCGTG
AGCGGAAAGATGGCCGCTTCCCGGCCCTGCTGCAGGGAGCTCAAAATGGAGGACGCGGCGCTCGGGAGAG
CGGGCGGGTGAGTCACCCACACAAAGGAAAAGGGCCTTTCCGTCCTCAGCCGTCGCTTCATGTGACTCCA
CGGAGTACCGGGCGCCGTCCAGGCACCTCGATTAGTTCTCGAGCTTTTGGAGTACGTCGTCTTTAGGTTG
GGGGGAGGGGTTTTATGCGATGGAGTTTCCCCACACTGAGTGGGTGGAGACTGAAGTTAGGCCAGCTTGG
CACTTGATGTAATTCTCCTTGGAATTTGCCCTTTTTGAGTTTGGATCTTGGTTCATTCTCAAGCCTCAGA
CAGTGGTTCAAAGTTTTTTTCTTCCATTTCAGGTGTCGTGAAGCGGCCCTGCAGATATCAACAAGTTTGT
ACAAAAAAGCAGAAGGGCCGTCAAGGCCCACCATGGCCTCGGCTGGTAACGCCGCCGAGCCCCAGGACCG
CGGCGGCGGCGGCAGCGGCTGTATCGGTGCCCCGGGACGGCCGGCTGGAGGCGGGAGGCGCAGACGGACG
GGGGGGCTGCGCCGTGCTGCCGCGCCGGACCGGGACTATCTGCACCGGCCCAGCTACTGCGACGCCGCCT
TCGCTCTGGAGCAGATTTCCAAGGGGAAGGCTACTGGCCGGAAAGCGCCGCTGTGGCTGAGAGCGAAGTT
TCAGAGACTCTTATTTAAACTGGGTTGTTACATTCAAAAAAACTGCGGCAAGTTCTTGGTTGTGGGCCTC
CTCATATTTGGGGCCTTCGCGGTGGGATTAAAAGCAGCGAACCTCGAGACCAACGTGGAGGAGCTGTGGG
TGGAAGTTGGAGGACGAGTAAGTCGT
[882 nt withheld, positions 3877-4758]
TCCTTCTCTGACGTCAGTGTCATCCGCGTGGCCAGCGGCTACTTACTCATGCTCGCCTATGCCTGTCTAA
CCATGCTGCGCTGGGACTGCTCCAAGTCCCAGGGTGCCGTGGGGCTGGCTGGCGTCCTGCTGGTTGCACT
GTCAGTGGCTGCAGGACTGGGCCTGTGCTCATTGATCGGAATTTCCTTTAACGCTGCAACAACTCAGGTT
TTGCCATTTCTCGCTCTTGGTGTTGGTGTGGATGATGTTTTTCTTCTGGCCCACGCCTTCAGTGAAACAG
GACAGAATAAAAGAATCCCTTTTGAGGACAGGACCGGGGAGTGCCTGAAGCGCACAGGAGCCAGCGTGGC
CCTCACGTCCATCAGCAATGTCACAGCCTTCTTCATGGCCGCGTTAATCCCAATTCCCGCTCTGCGGGCG
TTCTCCCTCCAGGCAGCGGTAGTAGTGGTGTTCAATTTTGCCATGGTTCTGCTCATTTTTCCTGCAATTC
TCAGCATGGATTTATATCGACGCGAGGACAGGAGACTGGATATTTTCTGCTGTTTTACAAGCCCCTGCGT
CAGCAGAGTGATTCAGGTTGAACCTCAGGCCTACACCGACACACACGACAATACCCGCTACAGCCCCCCA
CCTCCCTACAGCAGCCACAGCTTTGCCCATGAAACGCAGATTACCATGCAGTCCACTGTCCAGCTCCGCA
CGGAGTACGACCCCCACACGCACGTGTACTACACCACCGCTGAGCCGCGCTCCGAGATCTCTGTGCAGCC
CGTCACCGTGACACAGGACACCCTCAGCTGCCAGAGCCCAGAGAGCACCAGCTCCACAAGGGACCTGCTC
TCCCAGTTCTCCGACTCCAGCCTCCACTGCCTCGAGCCCCCCTGTACGAAGTGGACACTCTCATCTTTTG
CTGAGAAGCACTATGCTCCTTTCCTCTTGAAACCAAAAGCCAAGGTAGTGGTGATCTTCCTTTTTCTGGG
CTTGCTGGGGGTCAGCCTTTATGGCACCACCCGAGTGAGAGACGGGCTGGACCTTACGGACATTGTACCT
CGGGAAACCAGAGAATATGACTTTATTGCTGCACAATTCAAATACTTTTCTTTCTACAACATGTATATAG
TCACCCAGAAAGCAGACTACCCGAATATCCAGCACTTACTTTACGACCTACACAGGAGTTTCAGTAACGT
GAAGTATGTCATGTTGGAAGAAAACAAACAGCTTCCCAAAATGTGGCTGCACTACTTCAGAGACTGGCTT
CAGGGACTTCAGGATGCATTTGACAGTGACTGGGAAACCGGGAAAATCATGCCAAACAATTACAAGAATG
GATCAGACGATGGAGTCCTTGCCTACAAACTCCTGGTGCAAACCGGCAGCCGCGATAAGCCCATCGACAT
CAGCCAGTTGACTAAACAGCGTCTGGTGGATGCAGATGGCATCATTAATCCCAGCGCTTTCTACATCTAC
CTGACGGCTTGGGTCAGCAACGACCCCGTCGCGTATGCTGCCTCCCAGGCCAACATCCGGCCACACCGAC
CAGAATGGGTCCACGACAAAGCCGACTACATGCCTGAAACAAGGCTGAGAATCCCGGCAGCAGAGCCCAT
CGAGTATGCCCAGTTCCCTTTCTACCTCAACGGCTTGCGGGACACCTCAGACTTTGTGGAGGCAATTGAA
AAAGTAAGGACCATCTGCAGCAACTATACGAGCCTGGGGCTGTCCAGTTACCCCAACGGCTACCCCTTCC
TCTTCTGGGAGCAGTACATCGGCCTCCGCCACTGGCTGCTGCTGTTCATCAGCGTGGTGTTGGCCTGCAC
ATTCCTCGTGTGCGCTGTCTTCCTTCTGAACCCCTGGACGGCCGGGATCATTGTGATGGTCCTGGCGCTG
ATGACGGTCGAGCTGTTCGGCATGATGGGCCTCATCGGAATCAAGCTCAGTGCCGTGCCCGTGGTCATCC
TGATCGCTTCTGTTGGCATAGGAGTGGAGTTCACCGTTCACGTTGCTTTGGCCTTTCTGACGGCCATCGG
CGACAAGAACCGCAGGGCTGTGCTTGCCCTGGAGCACATGTTTGCACCCGTCCTGGATGGCGCCGTGTCC
ACTCTGCTGGGAGTGCTGATGCTGGCGGGATCTGAGTTCGACTTCATTGTCAGGTATTTCTTTGCTGTGC
TGGCGATCCTCACCATCCTCGGCGTTCTCAATGGGCTGGTTTTGCTTCCCGTGCTTTTGTCTTTCTTTGG
ACCATATCCTGAGGTGTCTCCAGCCAACGGCTTGAACCGCCTGCCCACACCCTCCCCTGAGCCACCCCCC
AGCGTGGTCCGCTTCGCCATGCCGCCCGACCACACGCACAGCGGGTCTGATTCCTCCGACTCGGAGTATA
GTTCCCAGACGACAGTGTCAGGCCTCAGCGAGGAGCTTCGGCACTACGAGGCCCAGCAGGGCGCGGGAGG
CCCTGCCCACCAAGTGATCGTGGAAGCCACAGAAAACCCCGTCTTCGCCCACTCCACTGTGGTCCATCCC
GAATCCAGGCATCACCCACCCTCGAACCCGAGACAGCAGCCCCACCTGGACTCAGGGTCCCTGCCTCCCG
GACGGCAAGGCCAGCAGCCCCGCAGGGACCCCCCCAGAGAAGGCTTGTGGCCACCCCCCTACAGACCGCG
CAGAGACGCTTTTGAAATTTCTACTGAAGGGCATTCTGGCCCTAGCAATAGGGCCCGCTGGGGCCCTCGC
GGGGCCCGTTCTCACAACCCTCGGAACCCAGCGTCCACTGCCATGGGCAGCTCCGTGCCCGGCTACTGCC
AGCCCATCACCACTGTGACGGCTTCTGCCTCCGTGACTGTCGCCGTGCACCCGCCGCCTGTCCCTGGGCC
TGGGCGGAACCCCCGAGGGGGACTCTGCCCAGGCTACCCTGAGACTGACCACGGCCTGTTTGAGGACCCC
CACGTGCCTTTCCACGTCCGGTGTGAGAGGAGGGATTCGAAGGTGGAAGTCATTGAGCTGCAGGACGTGG
AATGCGAGGAGAGGCCCCGGGGAAGCAGCTCCAACTCAGGCCTCATGGGCCCAGCTTTCTTGTACAAAGT
GGTGATATCCAATTAACCCTCACTAAAGGGTTATGATATAGTGAGTTGTTATTCCCTATAGTGAGTCGTA
TTACCACCCAACTTTTCTATACAAAGTGGTTGATATCCAGCACAGTGGCGGCCGCTCGAGTCTAGAGGGC
CCGCGGTTCGAAGGTAAGCCTATCCCTAACCCTCTCCTCGGTCTCGATTCTACGCGTACCGGTTAGTAAT
GAGATCCCTCCCCCCCCCCTAACGTTACTGGCCGAAGCCGCTTGGAATAAGGCCGGTGTGCGTTTGTCTA
TATGTTATTTTCCACCATATTGCCGTCTTTTGGCAATGTGAGGGCCCGGAAACCTGGCCCTGTCTTCTTG
ACGAGCATTCCTAGGGGTCTTTCCCCTCTCGCCAAAGGAATGCAAGGTCTGTTGAATGTCGTGAAGGAAG
CAGTTCCTCTGGAAGCTTCTTGAAGACAAACAACGTCTGTAGCGACCCTTTGCAGGCAGCGGAACCCCCC
ACCTGGCGACAGGTGCCTCTGCGGCCAAAAGCCACGTGTATAAGATACACCTGCAAAGGCGGCACAACCC
CAGTGCCACGTTGTGAGTTGGATAGTTGTGGAAAGAGTCAAATGGCTCTCCTCAAGCGTATTCAACAAGG
GGCTGAAGGATGCCCAGAAGGTACCCCATTGTATGGGATCTGATCTGGGGCCTCGGTGCACATGCTTTAC
ATGTGTTTAGTCGAGGTTAAAAAAACGTCTAGGCCCCCCGAACCACGGGGACGTGGTTTTCCTTTGAAAA
ACACGATGATAATATGGCCACACATATGACCGAGTACAAGCCCACGGTGCGCCTCGCCACCCGCGACGAC
GTCCCCAGGGCCGTACGCACCCTCGCCGCCGCGTTCGCCGACTACCCCGCCACGCGCCACACCGTCGATC
CGGACCGCCACATCGAGCGGGTCACCGAGCTGCAAGAACTCTTCCTCACGCGCGTCGGGCTCGACATCGG
CAAGGTGTGGGTCGCGGACGACGGCGCCGCGGTGGCGGTCTGGACCACGCCGGAGAGCGTCGAAGCGGGG
GCGGTGTTCGCCGAGATCGGCCCGCGCATGGCCGAGTTGAGCGGTTCCCGGCTGGCCGCGCAGCAACAGA
TGGAAGGCCTCCTGGCGCCGCACCGGCCCAAGGAGCCCGCGTGGTTCCTGGCCACCGTCGGCGTCTCGCC
CGACCACCAGGGCAAGGGTCTGGGCAGCGCCGTCGTGCTCCCCGGAGTGGAGGCGGCCGAGCGCGCCGGG
GTGCCCGCCTTCCTGGAGACCTCCGCGCCCCGCAACCTCCCCTTCTACGAGCGGCTCGGCTTCACCGTCA
CCGCCGACGTCGAGGTGCCCGAAGGACCGCGCACCTGGTGCATGACCCGCAAGCCCGGTGCCTAAATCGA
TAGATCCTAATCAACCTCTGGATTACAAAATTTGTGAAAGATTGACTGGTATTCTTAACTATGTTGCTCC
TTTTACGCTATGTGGATACGCTGCTTTAATGCCTTTGTATCATGCTATTGCTTCCCGTATGGCTTTCATT
TTCTCCTCCTTGTATAAATCCTGGTTGCTGTCTCTTTATGAGGAGTTGTGGCCCGTTGTCAGGCAACGTG
GCGTGGTGTGCACTGTGTTTGCTGACGCAACCCCCACTGGTTGGGGCATTGCCACCACCTGTCAGCTCCT
TTCCGGGACTTTCGCTTTCCCCCTCCCTATTGCCACGGCGGAACTCATCGCCGCCTGCCTTGCCCGCTGC
TGGACAGGGGCTCGGCTGTTGGGCACTGACAATTCCGTGGTGTTGTCGGGGAAATCATCGTCCTTTCCTT
GGCTGCTCGCCTGTGTTGCCACCTGGATTCTGCGCGGGACGTCCTTCTGCTACGTCCCTTCGGCCCTCAA
TCCAGCGGACCTTCCTTCCCGCGGCCTGCTGCCGGCTCTGCGGCCTCTTCCGCGTCTTCGCCTTCGCCCT
CAGACGAGTCGGATCTCCCTTTGGGCCGCCTCCCCGCCTGAGATCCTTTAAGACCAATGACTTACAAGGC
AGCTGTAGATCTTAGCCACTTTTTAAAAGAAAAGGGGGGACTGGAAGGGCTAATTCACTCCCAACGAAGA
CAAGATCTGCTTTTTGCTTGTACTGGGTCTCTCTGGTTAGACCAGATCTGAGCCTGGGAGCTCTCTGGCT
AACTAGGGAACCCACTGCTTAAGCCTCAATAAAGCTTGCCTTGAGTGCTTCAAGTAGTGTGTGCCCGTCT
GTTGTGTGACTCTGGTAACTAGAGATCCCTCAGACCCTTTTAGTCAGTGTGGAAAATCTCTAGCAGTAGT
AGTTCATGTCATCTTATTATTCAGTATTTATAACTTGCAAAGAAATGAATATCAGAGAGTGAGAGGCCCG
GGTTAATTAAGGAAAGGGCTAGATCATTCTTGAAGACGAAAGGGCCTCGTGATACGCCTATTTTTATAGG
TTAATGTCATGATAATAATGGTTTCTTAGACGTCAGGTGGCACTTTTCGGGGAAATGTGCGCGGAACCCC
TATTTGTTTATTTTTCTAAATACATTCAAATATGTATCCGCTCATGAGACAATAACCCTGATAAATGCTT
CAATAATATTGAAAAAGGAAGAGTATGAGTATTCAACATTTCCGTGTCGCCCTTATTCCCTTTTTTGCGG
CATTTTGCCTTCCTGTTTTTGCTCACCCAGAAACGCTGGTGAAAGTAAAAGATGCTGAAGATCAGTTGGG
TGCACGAGTGGGTTACATCGAACTGGATCTCAACAGCGGTAAGATCCTTGAGAGTTTTCGCCCCGAAGAA
CGTTTTCCAATGATGAGCACTTTTAAAGTTCTGCTATGTGGCGCGGTATTATCCCGTGTTGACGCCGGGC
AAGAGCAACTCGGTCGCCGCATACACTATTCTCAGAATGACTTGGTTGAGTACTCACCAGTCACAGAAAA
GCATCTTACGGATGGCATGACAGTAAGAGAATTATGCAGTGCTGCCATAACCATGAGTGATAACACTGCG
GCCAACTTACTTCTGACAACGATCGGAGGACCGAAGGAGCTAACCGCTTTTTTGCACAACATGGGGGATC
ATGTAACTCGCCTTGATCGTTGGGAACCGGAGCTGAATGAAGCCATACCAAACGACGAGCGTGACACCAC
GATGCCTGTAGCAATGGCAACAACGTTGCGCAAACTATTAACTGGCGAACTACTTACTCTAGCTTCCCGG
CAACAATTAATAGACTGGATGGAGGCGGATAAAGTTGCAGGACCACTTCTGCGCTCGGCCCTTCCGGCTG
GCTGGTTTATTGCTGATAAATCTGGAGCCGGTGAGCGTGGGTCTCGCGGTATCATTGCAGCACTGGGGCC
AGATGGTAAGCCCTCCCGTATCGTAGTTATCTACACGACGGGGAGTCAGGCAACTATGGATGAACGAAAT
AGACAGATCGCTGAGATAGGTGCCTCACTGATTAAGCATTGGTAACTGTCAGACCAAGTTTACTCATATA
TACTTTAGATTGATTTAAAACTTCATTTTTAATTTAAAAGGATCTAGGTGAAGATCCTTTTTGATAATCT
CATGACCAAAATCCCTTAACGTGAGTTTTCGTTCCACTGAGCGTCAGACCCCGTAGAAAAGATCAAAGGA
TCTTCTTGAGATCCTTTTTTTCTGCGCGTAATCTGCTGCTTGCAAACAAAAAAACCACCGCTACCAGCGG
TGGTTTGTTTGCCGGATCAAGAGCTACCAACTCTTTTTCCGAAGGTAACTGGCTTCAGCAGAGCGCAGAT
ACCAAATACTGTTCTTCTAGTGTAGCCGTAGTTAGGCCACCACTTCAAGAACTCTGTAGCACCGCCTACA
TACCTCGCTCTGCTAATCCTGTTACCAGTGGCTGCTGCCAGTGGCGATAAGTCGTGTCTTACCGGGTTGG
ACTCAAGACGATAGTTACCGGATAAGGCGCAGCGGTCGGGCTGAACGGGGGGTTCGTGCACACAGCCCAG
CTTGGAGCGAACGACCTACACCGAACTGAGATACCTACAGCGTGAGCTATGAGAAAGCGCCACGCTTCCC
GAAGGGAGAAAGGCGGACAGGTATCCGGTAAGCGGCAGGGTCGGAACAGGAGAGCGCACGAGGGAGCTTC
CAGGGGGAAACGCCTGGTATCTTTATAGTCCTGTCGGGTTTCGCCACCTCTGACTTGAGCGTCGATTTTT
GTGATGCTCGTCAGGGGGGCGGAGCCTATGGAAAAACGCCAGCAACGCGGCCTTTTTACGGTTCCTGGCC
TTTTGCTGGCCTTTTGCTCACATGTTCTTTCCTGCGTTATCCCCTGATTCTGTGGATAACCGTATTACCG
CCTTTGAGTGAGCTGATACCGCTCGCCGCAGCCGAACGACCGAGCGCAGCGAGTCAGTGAGCGAGGAAGC
GGAAGAGCGCCCAATACGCAAACCGCCTCTCCCCGCGCGTTGGCCGATTCATTAATGCAGCAAGCTCATG
GCTGACTAATTTTTTTTATTTATGCAGAGGCCGAGGCCGCCTCGGCCTCTGAGCTATTCCAGAAGTAGTG
AGGAGGCTTTTTTGGAGGCCTAGGCTTTTGCAAAAAGCTCCCCGTGGCACGACAGGTTTCCCGACTGGAA
AGCGGGCAGTGAGCGCAACGCAATTAATGTGAGTTAGCTCACTCATTAGGCACCCCAGGCTTTACACTTT
ATGCTTCCGGCTCGTATGTTGTGTGGAATTGTGAGCGGATAACAATTTCACACAGGAAACAGCTATGACA
TGATTACGAATTTCACAAATAAAGCATTTTTTTCACTGCATTCTAGTTGTGGTTTGTCCAAACTCATCAA
TGTATCTTATCATGTCTGGATCAACTGGATAACTCAAGCTAACCAAAATCATCCCAAACTTCCCACCCCA
TACCCTATTACCACTGCCAATTACCTGTGGTTTCATTTACTCTAAACCTGTGATTCCTCTGAATTATTTT
CATTTTAAAGAAATTGTATTTGTTAAATATGTACTACAAACTTAGTAGT
