>Addgene plasmid #116612 | pHAGE-PTCH1-G1212D | depositor partial sequence | sequence record 219487 | insert
ATGGCCTCGGCTGGTAACGCCGCCGAGCCCCAGGACCGCGGCGGCGGCGGCAGCGGCTGTATCGGTGCCC
CGGGACGGCCGGCTGGAGGCGGGAGGCGCAGACGGACGGGGGGGCTGCGCCGTGCTGCCGCGCCGGACCG
GGACTATCTGCACCGGCCCAGCTACTGCGACGCCGCCTTCGCTCTGGAGCAGATTTCCAAGGGGAAGGCT
ACTGGCCGGAAAGCGCCGCTGTGGCTGAGAGCGAAGTTTCAGAGACTCTTATTTAAACTGGGTTGTTACA
TTCAAAAAAACTGCGGCAAGTTCTTGGTTGTGGGCCTCCTCATATTTGGGGCCTTCGCGGTGGGATTAAA
AGCAGCGAACCTCGAGACCAACGTGGAGGAGCTGTGGGTGGAAGTTGGAGGACGAGTAAGTCGT
[882 nt withheld, positions 415-1296]
TCCTTCTCTGACGTCAGTGTCATCCGCGTGGCCAGCGGCTACTTACTCATGCTCGCCTATGCCTGTCTAA
CCATGCTGCGCTGGGACTGCTCCAAGTCCCAGGGTGCCGTGGGGCTGGCTGGCGTCCTGCTGGTTGCACT
GTCAGTGGCTGCAGGACTGGGCCTGTGCTCATTGATCGGAATTTCCTTTAACGCTGCAACAACTCAGGTT
TTGCCATTTCTCGCTCTTGGTGTTGGTGTGGATGATGTTTTTCTTCTGGCCCACGCCTTCAGTGAAACAG
GACAGAATAAAAGAATCCCTTTTGAGGACAGGACCGGGGAGTGCCTGAAGCGCACAGGAGCCAGCGTGGC
CCTCACGTCCATCAGCAATGTCACAGCCTTCTTCATGGCCGCGTTAATCCCAATTCCCGCTCTGCGGGCG
TTCTCCCTCCAGGCAGCGGTAGTAGTGGTGTTCAATTTTGCCATGGTTCTGCTCATTTTTCCTGCAATTC
TCAGCATGGATTTATATCGACGCGAGGACAGGAGACTGGATATTTTCTGCTGTTTTACAAGCCCCTGCGT
CAGCAGAGTGATTCAGGTTGAACCTCAGGCCTACACCGACACACACGACAATACCCGCTACAGCCCCCCA
CCTCCCTACAGCAGCCACAGCTTTGCCCATGAAACGCAGATTACCATGCAGTCCACTGTCCAGCTCCGCA
CGGAGTACGACCCCCACACGCACGTGTACTACACCACCGCTGAGCCGCGCTCCGAGATCTCTGTGCAGCC
CGTCACCGTGACACAGGACACCCTCAGCTGCCAGAGCCCAGAGAGCACCAGCTCCACAAGGGACCTGCTC
TCCCAGTTCTCCGACTCCAGCCTCCACTGCCTCGAGCCCCCCTGTACGAAGTGGACACTCTCATCTTTTG
CTGAGAAGCACTATGCTCCTTTCCTCTTGAAACCAAAAGCCAAGGTAGTGGTGATCTTCCTTTTTCTGGG
CTTGCTGGGGGTCAGCCTTTATGGCACCACCCGAGTGAGAGACGGGCTGGACCTTACGGACATTGTACCT
CGGGAAACCAGAGAATATGACTTTATTGCTGCACAATTCAAATACTTTTCTTTCTACAACATGTATATAG
TCACCCAGAAAGCAGACTACCCGAATATCCAGCACTTACTTTACGACCTACACAGGAGTTTCAGTAACGT
GAAGTATGTCATGTTGGAAGAAAACAAACAGCTTCCCAAAATGTGGCTGCACTACTTCAGAGACTGGCTT
CAGGGACTTCAGGATGCATTTGACAGTGACTGGGAAACCGGGAAAATCATGCCAAACAATTACAAGAATG
GATCAGACGATGGAGTCCTTGCCTACAAACTCCTGGTGCAAACCGGCAGCCGCGATAAGCCCATCGACAT
CAGCCAGTTGACTAAACAGCGTCTGGTGGATGCAGATGGCATCATTAATCCCAGCGCTTTCTACATCTAC
CTGACGGCTTGGGTCAGCAACGACCCCGTCGCGTATGCTGCCTCCCAGGCCAACATCCGGCCACACCGAC
CAGAATGGGTCCACGACAAAGCCGACTACATGCCTGAAACAAGGCTGAGAATCCCGGCAGCAGAGCCCAT
CGAGTATGCCCAGTTCCCTTTCTACCTCAACGGCTTGCGGGACACCTCAGACTTTGTGGAGGCAATTGAA
AAAGTAAGGACCATCTGCAGCAACTATACGAGCCTGGGGCTGTCCAGTTACCCCAACGGCTACCCCTTCC
TCTTCTGGGAGCAGTACATCGGCCTCCGCCACTGGCTGCTGCTGTTCATCAGCGTGGTGTTGGCCTGCAC
ATTCCTCGTGTGCGCTGTCTTCCTTCTGAACCCCTGGACGGCCGGGATCATTGTGATGGTCCTGGCGCTG
ATGACGGTCGAGCTGTTCGGCATGATGGGCCTCATCGGAATCAAGCTCAGTGCCGTGCCCGTGGTCATCC
TGATCGCTTCTGTTGGCATAGGAGTGGAGTTCACCGTTCACGTTGCTTTGGCCTTTCTGACGGCCATCGG
CGACAAGAACCGCAGGGCTGTGCTTGCCCTGGAGCACATGTTTGCACCCGTCCTGGATGGCGCCGTGTCC
ACTCTGCTGGGAGTGCTGATGCTGGCGGGATCTGAGTTCGACTTCATTGTCAGGTATTTCTTTGCTGTGC
TGGCGATCCTCACCATCCTCGGCGTTCTCAATGGGCTGGTTTTGCTTCCCGTGCTTTTGTCTTTCTTTGG
ACCATATCCTGAGGTGTCTCCAGCCAACGGCTTGAACCGCCTGCCCACACCCTCCCCTGAGCCACCCCCC
AGCGTGGTCCGCTTCGCCATGCCGCCCGACCACACGCACAGCGGGTCTGATTCCTCCGACTCGGAGTATA
GTTCCCAGACGACAGTGTCAGGCCTCAGCGAGGAGCTTCGGCACTACGAGGCCCAGCAGGGCGCGGGAGG
CCCTGCCCACCAAGTGATCGTGGAAGCCACAGAAAACCCCGTCTTCGCCCACTCCACTGTGGTCCATCCC
GAATCCAGGCATCACCCACCCTCGAACCCGAGACAGCAGCCCCACCTGGACTCAGGGTCCCTGCCTCCCG
GACGGCAAGGCCAGCAGCCCCGCAGGGACCCCCCCAGAGAAGGCTTGTGGCCACCCCCCTACAGACCGCG
CAGAGACGCTTTTGAAATTTCTACTGAAGGGCATTCTGGCCCTAGCAATAGGGCCCGCTGGGGCCCTCGC
GGGGCCCGTTCTCACAACCCTCGGAACCCAGCGTCCACTGCCATGGGCAGCTCCGTGCCCGGCTACTGCC
AGCCCATCACCACTGTGACGGCTTCTGCCTCCGTGACTGTCGCCGTGCACCCGCCGCCTGTCCCTGGGCC
TGGGCGGAACCCCCGAGGGGGACTCTGCCCAGGCTACCCTGAGACTGACCACGGCCTGTTTGAGGACCCC
CACGTGCCTTTCCACGTCCGGTGTGAGAGGAGGGATTCGAAGGTGGAAGTCATTGAGCTGCAGGACGTGG
AATGCGAGGAGAGGCCCCGGGGAAGCAGCTCCAAC
